Addgene plasmid #51375: pcDNA3-FLAG-Lin28B-mCCHC
Depositing lab: Narry Kim. Depositing organization: Seoul National University. Publication: TUT4 in concert with Lin28 suppresses microRNA biogenesis through pre-microRNA uridylation. Heo I, Joo C, Kim YK, Ha M, Yoon MJ, Cho J, Yeom KH, Han J, Kim VN. Cell. 2009 Aug 21;138(4):696-708. doi: 10.1016/j.cell.2009.08.002. PubMed 19703396.
Backbone
  Vector backbone: pcDNA3
  Backbone manufacturer: Invitrogen
  Vector type: Mammalian Expression
Growth in bacteria
  Bacterial resistance: Ampicillin, 100 μg/mL
  Growth temperature: 37°C
  Growth strain: DH5alpha
  Copy number: Low Copy
Gene/Insert
  Gene/Insert name: Lin28B
  Species: H. sapiens (human)
  Mutation: CCHC domain mutant (H137A, H159A)
  Entrez Gene: LIN28B (a.k.a. CSDD2)
  Promoter: CMV
  Tag / fusion protein: FLAG (N terminal on backbone)
  Cloning method: Restriction Enzyme; 5′ cloning site BamHI (not destroyed); 3′ cloning site NotI (not destroyed)
  Sequencing primers: 5′ CAATGGGCGTGGATAGCG; 3′ CCAGGGTCAAGGAAGGCAC
Terms and licenses: Academic/Nonprofit Terms; Industry Terms: Not Available to Industry
Depositor comments: H137A, H179A
How to cite: pcDNA3-FLAG-Lin28B-mCCHC was a gift from Narry Kim (Addgene plasmid # 51375 ; http://n2t.net/addgene:51375 ; RRID:Addgene_51375)
