[The description below was written by a language model from this plasmid's Addgene catalogue record.]
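Description:
pcDNA3-FLAG-Lin28B-mCCHC is a mammalian expression plasmid built on the pcDNA3 backbone. It carries the human LIN28B coding sequence under the control of the CMV immediate-early promoter, which gives strong constitutive transcription in transfected mammalian cells. The insert was placed between BamHI and NotI sites, both of which are retained. It sits downstream of a FLAG epitope already present in the backbone, so the protein is made with an N-terminal FLAG tag suitable for immunoblot detection and immunoprecipitation. In bacteria the plasmid is selected with ampicillin, and the record lists it as low copy. No feature table is provided, so other backbone elements, such as any marker for selection in mammalian cells, cannot be confirmed from the record.

The distinguishing feature is a pair of histidine-to-alanine substitutions intended to disable the CCHC zinc knuckle region of Lin28B. CCHC zinc knuckles coordinate zinc through their cysteine and histidine residues and contribute to RNA binding, so replacing the histidines is expected to disrupt these motifs. The record is inconsistent about the second substitution: the mutation field gives H137A and H159A, whereas the depositor comment gives H137A and H179A. The exact residue should therefore be checked against the sequence.

The associated publication concerns Lin28 acting together with the uridylyl transferase TUT4 to suppress microRNA biogenesis through pre-microRNA uridylation. This construct most plausibly serves as a loss-of-function comparison to wild-type FLAG-Lin28B, testing whether the zinc knuckle domain is needed for that activity, though the record does not state a specific use.
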