>Addgene plasmid #51375 | pcDNA3-FLAG-Lin28B-mCCHC | addgene partial sequence | sequence record 80118 | CMV-F 5'-CGCAAATGGGCGGTAGGCGTG-3'
GAGCTCTCTGGCTAACTAGAGAACCCACTGCTTACTGGCTTATCGAAATTAATACGACTCACTATAGGGA
GACCCAAGCTTATGGACTACAAAGACGATGACGATAAAGGATCCATGGCCGAAGGCGGGGCTAGCAAAGG
TGGTGGAGAAGAGCCCGGGAAGCTGCCGGAGCCGGCAGAGGAGGAATCCCAGGTTTTGCGCGGAACTGGC
CACTGTAAGTGGTTCAATGTGCGCATGGGATTTGGATTCATCTCCATGATAAACCGAGAGGGAAGCCCCT
TGGATATTCCAGTCGATGTATTTGTACACCAAAGCAAACTATTCATGGAAGGATTTAGAAGCCTAAAAGA
AGGAGAACCAGTGGAATTCACATTTAAAAAATCTTCCAAAGGCCTTGAGTCAATACGGGTAACAGGACCT
GGTGGGAGCCCCTGTTTAGGAAGTGAAAGAAGACCCAAAGGGAAGACACTACAGAAAAGAAAACCAAAGG
GAGATAGATGCTACAACTGTGGTGGCCTTGATGCTCATGCTAAGGAATGTAGTCTACCTCCTCAGCCAAA
GAAGTGCCATTACTGTCAGAGCATCATGGCCATGGTGGCAAACTGCCCACATAAAAATGTTGCACAGCCA
CCCGCGAGTTCTCAGGGAAGACAGGAAGCAGAATCCCAGCCATGCACTTCAACTCTCCCTCGAGAAGTGG
GAGGCGGGCATGGCTGTACATCACCACCGTTTCCTCAGGAGGCTAGGGCAGAGATCTCAGAACGGTCAGG
CAGGTCACCTCAAGAAGCTTCCTCCACGAAGTCATCTATAGCACCAGAAGAGCAAAGCAAAAAGGGGCCT
TCAGTCCAAAAAAGGAAAAAGACATAACAGGTCTTCTTCATATGTTCTTTCCTTTACCCGGTTGCAA
